>Addgene plasmid #154932 | pNT-15 | addgene full sequence | sequence record 311736 | Addgene NGS Result
GACGAATTCTCTAGATATCGCTCAATACTGACCATTTAAATCATACCTGACCTCCATAGCAGAAAGTCAA
AAGCCTCCGACCGGAGGCTTTTGACTTGATCGGCACGTAAGAGGTTCCAACTTTCACCATAATGAAATAA
GATCACTACCGGGCGTATTTTTTGAGTTATCGAGATTTTCAGGAGCTAAGGAAGCTAAAATGAGCCATAT
TCAACGGGAAACGTCTTGCTCGAGGCCGCGATTAAATTCCAACATGGATGCTGATTTATATGGGTATAAA
TGGGCTCGCGATAATGTCGGGCAATCAGGTGCGACAATCTATCGATTGTATGGGAAGCCCGATGCGCCAG
AGTTGTTTCTGAAACATGGCAAAGGTAGCGTTGCCAATGATGTTACAGATGAGATGGTCAGGCTAAACTG
GCTGACGGAATTTATGCCTCTTCCGACCATCAAGCATTTTATCCGTACTCCTGATGATGCATGGTTACTC
ACCACTGCGATCCCAGGGAAAACAGCATTCCAGGTATTAGAAGAATATCCTGATTCAGGTGAAAATATTG
TTGATGCGCTGGCAGTGTTCCTGCGCCGGTTGCATTCGATTCCTGTTTGTAATTGTCCTTTTAACGGCGA
TCGCGTATTTCGTCTCGCTCAGGCGCAATCACGAATGAATAACGGTTTGGTTGGTGCGAGTGATTTTGAT
GACGAGCGTAATGGCTGGCCTGTTGAACAAGTCTGGAAAGAAATGCATAAGCTTTTGCCATTCTCACCGG
ATTCAGTCGTCACTCATGGTGATTTCTCACTTGATAACCTTATTTTTGACGAGGGGAAATTAATAGGTTG
TATTGATGTTGGACGAGTCGGAATCGCAGACCGATACCAGGATCTTGCCATCCTATGGAACTGCCTCGGT
GAGTTTTCTCCTTCATTACAGAAACGGCTTTTTCAAAAATATGGTATTGATAATCCTGATATGAATAAAT
TGCAGTTTCACTTGATGCTCGATGAGTTTTTCTGAGGGCCCAAATGTAATCACCTGGCTCACCTTCGGGT
GGGCCTTTCTGCGTTGCTGGCGTTTTTCCATAGGCTCCGCCCCCCTGACGAGCATCACAAAAATCGATGC
TCAAGTCAGAGGTGGCGAAACCCGACAGGACTATAAAGATACCAGGCGTTTCCCCCTGGAAGCTCCCTCG
TGCGCTCTCCTGTTCCGACCCTGCCGCTTACCGGATACCTGTCCGCCTTTCTCCCTTCGGGAAGCGTGGC
GCTTTCTCATAGCTCACGCTGTAGGTATCTCAGTTCGGTGTAGGTCGTTCGCTCCAAGCTGGGCTGTGTG
CACGAACCCCCCGTTCAGCCCGACCGCTGCGCCTTATCCGGTAACTATCGTCTTGAGTCCAACCCGGTAA
GACACGACTTATCGCCACTGGCAGCAGCCACTGGTAACAGGATTAGCAGAGCGAGGTATGTAGGCGGTGC
TACAGAGTTCTTGAAGTGGTGGCCTAACTACGGCTACACTAGAAGAACAGTATTTGGTATCTGCGCTCTG
CTGAAGCCAGTTACCTCGGAAAAAGAGTTGGTAGCTCTTGATCCGGCAAACAAACCACCGCTGGTAGCGG
TGGTTTTTTTGTTTGCAAGCAGCAGATTACGCGCAGAAAAAAAGGATCTCAAGAAGATCCTTTGATTTTC
TACCGAAGAAAGGCCCACCCGTGAAGGTGAGCCAGTGAGTTGATTGCAGTCCAGTTACGCTGGAGTCTGA
GGCTCGTCCTGAATGATATCAAGCTTGAATTCGTTTTCTGTGGCACGACTTCTCTGGACTGTTCTTATCA
ACTCCGAGGGTAGACTCAATCTGAATACTTTTCGTTACTGGACCCTGGCCGTGGGGTAAAACGGTTGGCG
AACTACGATACGGAAGTAACAGTCTCCCTATTATTCTGATTGGTAGCAGTTAACTATCGGTCTAACCCTG
GCCGTGTGGGTGGGCGTCTTTGAGAACTGTTGACTACACGCTTATCTGCCGAAATAGAATACTGAGTGCC
TTTATAAACGGTTGACTACCCTGGCCGTGAGGTAAGTAGATTTCTTCGGAGGAATAATCGCTGAGAGTCA
CTGAAATCAATAGTATCACACCTGTTTACGACTTTACTGAACCCTGGCCGTGCGGGAAACCTGTTATCTA
CCGATTCAGAAGTTCCTATTGAGTTACTGGGAGACTATCATAGTTGCCAGAGTGAATCCCTATACCCTGG
CCGTGCGGGAGAACTTTCAGCCACTATCACGGTAGAAGAATCCTTTTCGGAGTATTTTATTGGTATTCAC
GCAATTGCCAACAGTTACCCTGGCCGTGTGGTTGATTCGGACTGCGATAGTAAACTGTAGATAATAAGAC
CGCTCTGACAATACCTCAGGTTTTACGACTATCCAGTTAACCCTGGCCGTGAGGCTCAGTAAACGAAATA
ATACGATAAGTAGTTCCCAATCTCTGGTTGTCTCGGTAGACTCAGACTAATTGTTACGGACAACCCTGGC
CGTGGGGTACGAAGACTGATTGAGGACGCAACTACAGGTTCTATTTTACTTATTACGCCAGATAGGTAAA
CCAGAAATCCTCGTTACCCTGGCCGTGCGGACTCTGAAAATCCGTGTTGAATAAAGGTGTAGTAGCCGTT
ACGCAATACCAATCTGAATACACTTATAATACCGTGTCACCCTGGCCGTGAGGAAACACTGGATTGACTT
TTCAGGAAGATTCGCAACTCGTAGAAGCGTGATTACTAGTTACAACGACGAAAGCGTATTTACCCTGGCC
GTGTGGTAAGATAGTAATAACCAACCCTGTTTCCGCTGTAGTGTAAGTGCCTTTCTGAAGAATTCAATCG
TAATCTATTGGCGAACCCTGGCCGTGGGGAGACAATAGGATTTCGCTGGTTTCACTCTCGGAATAAAGTT
CTCAGTAGACTCAAAGACGACTTTGATTATCTGAGACACCCTGGCCGTGTGGATCCCACGCTGTATTATC
AGATTCTATCCTATTCGTAGTTGGAAAAGTAAGAGGCAGTGAGTAACAAGTGCTTCCAATACCCTGGCCG
TGAGGTTATCAACTTTCAGGTAATCTCTATTGTAAGACCACGAGGGACAGGCGTATTCTATAGTGACAAC
TTATCAGCACGATACCCTGGCCGTGCGGTAACTTTCTACCCTCTATTGAAGGATAAGGTGTTGATTGGAC
GATTACAGTCAGGAACCAGCCTCAGT
Features (pLannotate 1.2.2; 6 found; start..end, strand, type, name):
     65..96      +  terminator     tonB terminator: bidirectional E. coli tonB-P14 transcription terminator
     97..199     +  promoter       cat promoter: promoter of the E. coli cat gene encoding chloramphenicol acetyltransferase
    200..1013    +  CDS            KanR (fragment): aminoglycoside phosphotransferase; aph(3')-Ia; confers resistance to kanamycin in bacteria or G418 (Geneticin®) in eukaryotes
   1036..1063    +  terminator     T7Te terminator: phage T7 early transcription terminator
   1075..1662    -  rep_origin     ori: high-copy-number ColE1/pMB1/pBR322/pUC origin of replication
   1684..1713    -  terminator     T3Te terminator: phage T3 early transcription terminator
