[The description below was written by a language model from this plasmid's Addgene catalogue record and pLannotate feature annotations shown in this document.]
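Description:
pNT-15 is a small (about 3.2 kb) high-copy bacterial plasmid built on the pSMART-HCKan backbone and catalogued as a bacterial expression vector. It replicates in E. coli from a ColE1/pUC-type origin and is selected with kanamycin through an aph(3')-Ia aminoglycoside phosphotransferase gene. In the feature table this gene is driven by the cat promoter and is annotated as a fragment match. As is typical of the pSMART design, the backbone modules are insulated by transcription terminators: a bidirectional tonB terminator lies upstream of the resistance cassette, a T7 early terminator lies downstream of it, and a T3 early terminator lies beyond the origin. This arrangement limits transcriptional read-through between the vector and the cloning region.

The payload is described only as "15 designed non-target sites". The automated annotation identifies backbone elements in roughly the first 1.7 kb and assigns no features to the remaining ~1.5 kb, which presumably holds the insert. The record does not state the arrangement, spacing or sequence context of the sites, or which CRISPR nuclease or guide they were designed against. No promoter or coding sequence is annotated in this region, which fits an insert that acts as a DNA array of sites rather than as an expressed gene.

The associated study examined how CRISPR-Cas "non-target" sites inhibit on-target cutting rates. In that context, the plasmid appears intended to introduce a defined number of such sites into bacterial cells at high copy, so that their effect on on-target cleavage can be measured.
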