Addgene plasmid #154932: pNT-15
Purpose: 15 designed non-target sites
Depositing lab: Michael Lynch. Depositing organization: Duke University. Publication: CRISPR-Cas "Non-Target" Sites Inhibit On-Target Cutting Rates. Moreb EA, Hutmacher M, Lynch MD. CRISPR J. 2020 Dec;3(6):550-561. doi: 10.1089/crispr.2020.0065. PubMed 33346713.
Backbone
  Vector backbone: pSMART-HCKan
  Vector type: Bacterial Expression
Growth in bacteria
  Bacterial resistance: Kanamycin, 50 μg/mL
  Growth temperature: 37°C
  Growth strain: DH5alpha
  Copy number: High Copy
Gene/Insert
  Gene/Insert name: 15 designed non-target sites
Terms and licenses: Academic/Nonprofit Terms; Industry Terms: Not Available to Industry
How to cite: pNT-15 was a gift from Michael Lynch (Addgene plasmid # 154932 ; http://n2t.net/addgene:154932 ; RRID:Addgene_154932)
